Addgene plasmid #132262: pDONR221_TMEM104
Purpose: Gateway entry clone with codon-optimized ORF sequence for subcloning into custom expression vectors
Depositing lab: RESOLUTE Consortium & Giulio Superti-Furga. Depositing organization: CeMM Research Center for Molecular Medicine. Publication: The RESOLUTE consortium: unlocking SLC transporters for drug discovery. Superti-Furga G, Lackner D, Wiedmer T, Ingles-Prieto A, Barbosa B, Girardi E, Goldmann U, Gurtl B, Klavins K, Klimek C, Lindinger S, Lineiro-Retes E, Muller AC, Onstein S, Redinger G, Reil D, Sedlyarov V, Wolf G, Crawford M, Everley R, ... Steppan CM. Nat Rev Drug Discov. 2020 Jul;19(7):429-430. doi: 10.1038/d41573-020-00056-6. PubMed 32265506.
Backbone
  Vector backbone: pDONR221
  Backbone manufacturer: Thermo Fisher Scientific
  Backbone size w/o insert (bp): 2550
  Vector type: Mammalian Expression
Growth in bacteria
  Bacterial resistance: Kanamycin, 50 μg/mL
  Growth temperature: 37°C
  Growth strain: Stbl3
  Copy number: High Copy
Gene/Insert
  Gene/Insert name: TMEM104 (alt name: FLJ20255, FLJ00021)
  Species: H. sapiens (human)
  Insert size (bp): 1488
  Entrez Gene: TMEM104 (a.k.a. FLJ00021, FLJ20255)
  Cloning method: Gateway Cloning
  Sequencing primers: 5′ M13-fwd; 3′ M13-rev
Terms and licenses: Academic/Nonprofit Terms; Industry Terms
Depositor comments: For more information on the full Resolute plasmid collection, please see www.addgene.org/depositor-collections/re-solute/. Please provide your feedback on this plasmid to the RESOLUTE consortium by filling out their RESOLUTE repository feedback form: https://forms.office.com/Pages/ResponsePage.aspx?id=0e05yklzmkS7rjFGQL4N7z4feCLQvEJAmVcOCM_u885UN1JJRko0Ukg4TVQwNTZLOUxPQVJWT1NHUCQlQCN0PWcu
How to cite: pDONR221_TMEM104 was a gift from RESOLUTE Consortium & Giulio Superti-Furga (Addgene plasmid # 132262 ; http://n2t.net/addgene:132262 ; RRID:Addgene_132262)
