[The description below was written by a language model from this plasmid's Addgene catalogue record and pLannotate feature annotations shown in this document.]
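Description:
pDONR221_TMEM104 is a Gateway entry clone built on the pDONR221 backbone, carrying a codon-optimized open reading frame for human TMEM104 (also known as FLJ20255 or FLJ00021). The sequenced plasmid is about 4.0 kb, consisting of the roughly 2.55 kb backbone plus a 1,488 bp insert. It is maintained in E. coli through a high-copy ColE1/pUC-type origin of replication and selected with kanamycin through an aminoglycoside phosphotransferase (KanR) gene.

The TMEM104 coding sequence lies between attL1 and attL2 sites, the recombination sites recognized in the Gateway LR reaction, so the ORF can be transferred directionally and in frame into any attR-containing destination vector. Upstream of attL1 are the rrnB T1 and T2 transcription terminators, which insulate the insert from read-through transcription in bacteria. Short lacI and lacZα fragments in the same region are backbone remnants rather than functional genes. A T7 promoter sits just outside attL2 on the opposite strand, pointing back toward the insert, and M13 forward and reverse primer sites flank the cassette for sequence verification.

Although the catalogue lists the vector type as mammalian expression, no eukaryotic promoter or polyadenylation signal is annotated, and no epitope tag or reporter is recorded. Expression therefore depends on the destination vector chosen. The plasmid belongs to a consortium collection focused on solute carrier transporters and related membrane proteins for drug discovery, and its stated purpose is to serve as a source clone for subcloning the TMEM104 ORF into custom expression vectors.
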