Features (pLannotate 1.2.2; 10 found; start..end, strand, type, name):
    121..213     +  CDS            lacI (fragment): lac repressor; lacI; The lac repressor binds to the lac operator to inhibit transcription in E. coli. This inhibition can be relieved by adding lactose or isopropyl-β-D-thiogalactopyranoside (IPTG).
    268..295     -  terminator     rrnB T2 terminator: transcription terminator T2 from the E. coli rrnB gene
    427..470     +  terminator     rrnB T1 terminator: Escherichia coli rrnB; transcription terminator T1 from the E. coli rrnB gene
    517..553     -  CDS            lacZα (fragment): LacZα fragment of β-galactosidase; lacZ fragment
    569..668     +  protein_bind   attL1: mutant version of attL; recombination site for the Gateway® LR reaction LR Clonase™
    674..2161    +  CDS            TMEM104: TM104_HUMAN - Experimental evidence at protein level: Swiss-Prot protein existence level 1. From Homo sapiens (Human).
   2163..2262    -  protein_bind   attL2: mutant version of attL; recombination site for the Gateway® LR reaction LR Clonase™
   2280..2298    -  promoter       T7 promoter: promoter for bacteriophage T7 RNA polymerase
   2432..3241    +  CDS            KanR: aminoglycoside phosphotransferase; aph(3')-Ia; confers resistance to kanamycin in bacteria or G418 (Geneticin®) in eukaryotes
   3388..3976    +  rep_origin     ori: high-copy-number ColE1/pMB1/pBR322/pUC origin of replication
>Addgene plasmid #132262 | pDONR221_TMEM104 | addgene full sequence | sequence record 262982 | Addgene NGS Result
CTTTCCTGCGTTATCCCCTGATTCTGTGGATAACCGTATTACCGCCTTTGAGTGAGCTGATACCGCTCGC
CGCAGCCGAACGACCGAGCGCAGCGAGTCAGTGAGCGAGGAAGCGGAAGAGCGCCCAATACGCAAACCGC
CTCTCCCCGCGCGTTGGCCGATTCATTAATGCAGCTGGCACGACAGGTTTCCCGACTGGAAAGCGGGCAG
TGAGCGCAACGCAATTAATACGCGTACCGCTAGCCAGGAAGAGTTTGTAGAAACGCAAAAAGGCCATCCG
TCAGGATGGCCTTCTGCTTAGTTTGATGCCTGGCAGTTTATGGCGGGCGTCCTGCCCGCCACCCTCCGGG
CCGTTGCTTCACAACGTTCAAATCCGCTCCCGGCGGATTTGTCCTACTCAGGAGAGCGTTCACCGACAAA
CAACAGATAAAACGAAAGGCCCAGTCTTCCGACTGAGCCTTTCGTTTTATTTGATGCCTGGCAGTTCCCT
ACTCTCGCGTTAACGCTAGCATGGATGTTTTCCCAGTCACGACGTTGTAAAACGACGGCCAGTCTTAAGC
TCGGGCCCCAAATAATGATTTTATTTTGACTGATAGTGACCTGTTCGTTGCAACACATTGATGAGCAATG
CTTTTTTATAATGCCAACTTTGTACAAAAAAGCAGGCTCCACCATGGCCGGCGAGATCACAGAGACCGGC
GAGCTGTACAGCTCCTATGTGGGCCTGGTGTACATGTTTAACCTGATCGTGGGAACAGGCGCCCTGACCA
TGCCAAAGGCCTTCGCCACCGCAGGATGGCTGGTGTCCCTGGTGCTGCTGGTGTTCCTGGGCTTTATGTC
TTTCGTGACCACAACCTTTGTGATCGAGGCAATGGCAGCAGCAAACGCGCAGTTGCATTGGAAACGCATG
GAGAATCTGAAGGAGGAGGAGGACGATGACTCTAGCACCGCCAGCGATTCCGACGTGCTGATCAGAGATA
ACTACGAGAGGGCCGAGAAGCGCCCTATCCTGAGCGTGCAGCGGAGAGGCTCCCCTAATCCATTTGAGAT
CACCGACCGGGTGGAGATGGGCCAGATGGCCAGCATGTTCTTTAACAAGGTCGGCGTGAATCTGTTCTAC
TTTTGCATCATCGTGTACCTGTATGGCGATCTGGCCATCTATGCCGCCGCCGTGCCATTCTCCCTGATGC
AGGTGACATGCTCTGCCACCGGCAACGATAGCTGTGGCGTGGAGGCCGACACAAAGTACAATGATACCGA
CAGGTGTTGGGGACCACTGAGGAGGGTGGATGCATACAGAATCTATCTGGCCATCTTCACACTGCTGCTG
GGCCCTTTTACCTTCTTTGACGTGCAGAAGACAAAGTATCTGCAGATCCTGACCAGCCTGATGAGGTGGA
TCGCCTTCGCCGTGATGATCGTGCTGGCCCTGATCCGCATCGGACACGGACAGGGAGAGGGACACCCACC
TCTGGCAGACTTCTCTGGCGTGAGGAATCTGTTTGGCGTGTGCGTGTACAGCTTCATGTGCCAGCACTCT
CTGCCCAGCCTGATCACACCCGTGAGCTCTAAGCGGCACCTGACCAGACTGGTGTTTCTGGATTACGTGC
TGATCCTGGCCTTCTATGGCCTGCTGAGCTTTACAGCCATCTTCTGCTTTCGCGGCGATTCCCTGATGGA
CATGTATACCCTGAACTTCGCAAGGTGTGACGTGGTGGGACTGGCAGCCGTGCGCTTCTTTCTGGGCCTG
TTTCCAGTGTTCACAATCTCTACCAATTTTCCCATCATCGCCGTGACACTGCGGAACAATTGGAAGACCC
TGTTCCACAGAGAGGGCGGCACATACCCTTGGGTGGTGGATAGAGTGGTGTTTCCAACAATCACCCTGGT
GCCACCCGTGCTGGTGGCCTTCTGCACCCACGACCTGGAGTCCCTGGTGGGAATCACAGGAGCATACGCA
GGAACCGGAATCCAGTATGTGATCCCAGCCTTTCTGGTGTATCACTGCCGGAGAGATACACAGCTGGCCT
TCGGCTGTGGCGTGTCCAACAAGCACAGGTCTCCCTTTCGCCACACCTTCTGGGTGGGCTTTGTGCTGCT
GTGGGCCTTCTCCTGTTTCATCTTTGTGACAGCCAATATCATCCTGTCTGAGACCAAGCTGGACCCAGCT
TTCTTGTACAAAGTTGGCATTATAAGAAAGCATTGCTTATCAATTTGTTGCAACGAACAGGTCACTATCA
GTCAAAATAAAATCATTATTTGCCATCCAGCTGATATCCCCTATAGTGAGTCGTATTACATGGTCATAGC
TGTTTCCTGGCAGCTCTGGCCCGTGTCTCAAAATCTCTGATGTTACATTGCACAAGATAAAAATATATCA
TCATGAACAATAAAACTGTCTGCTTACATAAACAGTAATACAAGGGGTGTTATGAGCCATATTCAACGGG
AAACGTCGAGGCCGCGATTAAATTCCAACATGGATGCTGATTTATATGGGTATAAATGGGCTCGCGATAA
TGTCGGGCAATCAGGTGCGACAATCTATCGCTTGTATGGGAAGCCCGATGCGCCAGAGTTGTTTCTGAAA
CATGGCAAAGGTAGCGTTGCCAATGATGTTACAGATGAGATGGTCAGACTAAACTGGCTGACGGAATTTA
TGCCTCTTCCGACCATCAAGCATTTTATCCGTACTCCTGATGATGCATGGTTACTCACCACTGCGATCCC
CGGAAAAACAGCATTCCAGGTATTAGAAGAATATCCTGATTCAGGTGAAAATATTGTTGATGCGCTGGCA
GTGTTCCTGCGCCGGTTGCATTCGATTCCTGTTTGTAATTGTCCTTTTAACAGCGATCGCGTATTTCGTC
TCGCTCAGGCGCAATCACGAATGAATAACGGTTTGGTTGATGCGAGTGATTTTGATGACGAGCGTAATGG
CTGGCCTGTTGAACAAGTCTGGAAAGAAATGCATAAACTTTTGCCATTCTCACCGGATTCAGTCGTCACT
CATGGTGATTTCTCACTTGATAACCTTATTTTTGACGAGGGGAAATTAATAGGTTGTATTGATGTTGGAC
GAGTCGGAATCGCAGACCGATACCAGGATCTTGCCATCCTATGGAACTGCCTCGGTGAGTTTTCTCCTTC
ATTACAGAAACGGCTTTTTCAAAAATATGGTATTGATAATCCTGATATGAATAAATTGCAGTTTCATTTG
ATGCTCGATGAGTTTTTCTAATCAGAATTGGTTAATTGGTTGTAACACTGGCAGAGCATTACGCTGACTT
GACGGGACGGCGCAAGCTCATGACCAAAATCCCTTAACGTGAGTTACGCGTCGTTCCACTGAGCGTCAGA
CCCCGTAGAAAAGATCAAAGGATCTTCTTGAGATCCTTTTTTTCTGCGCGTAATCTGCTGCTTGCAAACA
AAAAAACCACCGCTACCAGCGGTGGTTTGTTTGCCGGATCAAGAGCTACCAACTCTTTTTCCGAAGGTAA
CTGGCTTCAGCAGAGCGCAGATACCAAATACTGTTCTTCTAGTGTAGCCGTAGTTAGGCCACCACTTCAA
GAACTCTGTAGCACCGCCTACATACCTCGCTCTGCTAATCCTGTTACCAGTGGCTGCTGCCAGTGGCGAT
AAGTCGTGTCTTACCGGGTTGGACTCAAGACGATAGTTACCGGATAAGGCGCAGCGGTCGGGCTGAACGG
GGGGTTCGTGCACACAGCCCAGCTTGGAGCGAACGACCTACACCGAACTGAGATACCTACAGCGTGAGCT
ATGAGAAAGCGCCACGCTTCCCGAAGGGAGAAAGGCGGACAGGTATCCGGTAAGCGGCAGGGTCGGAACA
GGAGAGCGCACGAGGGAGCTTCCAGGGGGAAACGCCTGGTATCTTTATAGTCCTGTCGGGTTTCGCCACC
TCTGACTTGAGCGTCGATTTTTGTGATGCTCGTCAGGGGGGCGGAGCCTATGGAAAAACGCCAGCAACGC
GGCCTTTTTACGGTTCCTGGCCTTTTGCTGGCCTTTTGCTCACATGTT
