>Addgene plasmid #132262 | pDONR221_TMEM104 | depositor partial sequence | sequence record 253924 | Codon-optimized ORF of TMEM104
ATGGCCGGCGAGATCACAGAGACCGGCGAGCTGTACAGCTCCTATGTGGGCCTGGTGTACATGTTTAACC
TGATCGTGGGAACAGGCGCCCTGACCATGCCAAAGGCCTTCGCCACCGCAGGATGGCTGGTGTCCCTGGT
GCTGCTGGTGTTCCTGGGCTTTATGTCTTTCGTGACCACAACCTTTGTGATCGAGGCAATGGCAGCAGCA
AACGCGCAGTTGCATTGGAAACGCATGGAGAATCTGAAGGAGGAGGAGGACGATGACTCTAGCACCGCCA
GCGATTCCGACGTGCTGATCAGAGATAACTACGAGAGGGCCGAGAAGCGCCCTATCCTGAGCGTGCAGCG
GAGAGGCTCCCCTAATCCATTTGAGATCACCGACCGGGTGGAGATGGGCCAGATGGCCAGCATGTTCTTT
AACAAGGTCGGCGTGAATCTGTTCTACTTTTGCATCATCGTGTACCTGTATGGCGATCTGGCCATCTATG
CCGCCGCCGTGCCATTCTCCCTGATGCAGGTGACATGCTCTGCCACCGGCAACGATAGCTGTGGCGTGGA
GGCCGACACAAAGTACAATGATACCGACAGGTGTTGGGGACCACTGAGGAGGGTGGATGCATACAGAATC
TATCTGGCCATCTTCACACTGCTGCTGGGCCCTTTTACCTTCTTTGACGTGCAGAAGACAAAGTATCTGC
AGATCCTGACCAGCCTGATGAGGTGGATCGCCTTCGCCGTGATGATCGTGCTGGCCCTGATCCGCATCGG
ACACGGACAGGGAGAGGGACACCCACCTCTGGCAGACTTCTCTGGCGTGAGGAATCTGTTTGGCGTGTGC
GTGTACAGCTTCATGTGCCAGCACTCTCTGCCCAGCCTGATCACACCCGTGAGCTCTAAGCGGCACCTGA
CCAGACTGGTGTTTCTGGATTACGTGCTGATCCTGGCCTTCTATGGCCTGCTGAGCTTTACAGCCATCTT
CTGCTTTCGCGGCGATTCCCTGATGGACATGTATACCCTGAACTTCGCAAGGTGTGACGTGGTGGGACTG
GCAGCCGTGCGCTTCTTTCTGGGCCTGTTTCCAGTGTTCACAATCTCTACCAATTTTCCCATCATCGCCG
TGACACTGCGGAACAATTGGAAGACCCTGTTCCACAGAGAGGGCGGCACATACCCTTGGGTGGTGGATAG
AGTGGTGTTTCCAACAATCACCCTGGTGCCACCCGTGCTGGTGGCCTTCTGCACCCACGACCTGGAGTCC
CTGGTGGGAATCACAGGAGCATACGCAGGAACCGGAATCCAGTATGTGATCCCAGCCTTTCTGGTGTATC
ACTGCCGGAGAGATACACAGCTGGCCTTCGGCTGTGGCGTGTCCAACAAGCACAGGTCTCCCTTTCGCCA
CACCTTCTGGGTGGGCTTTGTGCTGCTGTGGGCCTTCTCCTGTTTCATCTTTGTGACAGCCAATATCATC
CTGTCTGAGACCAAGCTG
